Addgene plasmid #84575: pLenti Dest PuroR R1-R2
Purpose: (Empty Backbone) Gateway destination vector expressing Puromycin resistance under a PGK promoter
Depositing lab: Ghassan Mouneimne. Depositing organization: University of Arizona. Publication: The actin cytoskeletal architecture of estrogen receptor positive breast cancer cells suppresses invasion. Padilla-Rodriguez M, Parker SS, Adams DG, Westerling T, Puleo JI, Watson AW, Hill SM, Noon M, Gaudin R, Aaron J, Tong D, Roe DJ, Knudsen B, Mouneimne G. Nat Commun. 2018 Jul 30;9(1):2980. doi: 10.1038/s41467-018-05367-2. PubMed 30061623.
Backbone
  Vector backbone: pMuLE Lenti Dest Neo
  Backbone size (bp): 10359
  Modifications to backbone: Subcloned in PuroR using SbfI and MluI
  Vector type: Mammalian Expression, Lentiviral ; Gateway
  Promoter: PGK
  Selectable markers: Puromycin
Growth in bacteria
  Bacterial resistance: Chloramphenicol and Ampicillin, 25 & 100 μg/mL
  Growth temperature: 30°C
  Growth strain: NEB Stable
  Growth instructions: Dual selection with chloramphenicol and ampicillin required to prevent recombination
  Copy number: Low Copy
Gene/Insert
  Cloning method: Restriction Enzyme
  Sequencing primers: 5′ mPGK_F_primer
Resource information
  A portion of this plasmid was derived from a plasmid made by: Ian Frew, Addgene #62178
Terms and licenses: Academic/Nonprofit Terms; Industry Terms: Not Available to Industry
How to cite: pLenti Dest PuroR R1-R2 was a gift from Ghassan Mouneimne (Addgene plasmid # 84575 ; http://n2t.net/addgene:84575 ; RRID:Addgene_84575)
