[The description below was written by a language model from this plasmid's Addgene catalogue record and pLannotate feature annotations shown in this document.]
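Description:
pLenti Dest PuroR R1-R2 is an empty third-generation-style HIV-1 lentiviral Gateway destination vector for mammalian expression. It was derived from pMuLE Lenti Dest Neo by swapping the neomycin marker for a puromycin resistance gene via restriction cloning. In bacteria it replicates from a ColE1/pUC-type origin, although the catalogue lists it as low copy. It carries AmpR on the backbone and a chloramphenicol resistance gene inside the Gateway cassette. The record notes that selection with both antibiotics is needed to guard against recombination. An f1 origin, an SV40 origin and residual lac, T3 and T7 elements are also annotated. The catalogue gives a backbone size of 10,359 bp, whereas the sequenced record is 9,021 nt, so the listed figure probably refers to the parental vector.

The viral transfer region begins with an RSV promoter fused to a truncated 5' LTR. This is followed by the Ψ packaging signal with a gag fragment, the RRE for Rev-dependent nuclear export, and the cPPT/CTS. Downstream lies the attR1–CmR–ccdB–attR2 cassette. An LR reaction replaces this cassette with sequences from entry clones, and the ccdB toxin counterselects against unrecombined plasmid. No promoter is annotated upstream of attR1, so expression of the recombined cargo presumably depends on a promoter supplied by the entry clone(s), as in the MultiSite pMuLE system, though the record does not state this. After attR2 come a WPRE, which enhances transcript expression, and a mouse PGK promoter driving PuroR. These are followed by a truncated 3' LTR and an SV40 polyadenylation signal. The vector is used to build lentiviruses that deliver user-defined cassettes and allow puromycin selection of stably transduced mammalian cells.
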