Features (pLannotate 1.2.2; 32 found; start..end, strand, type, name):
     77..98      +  protein_bind   CAP binding site: CAP binding activates transcription in the presence of cAMP. E. coli catabolite activator protein
    113..143     +  promoter       lac promoter: promoter for the E. coli lac operon
    151..167     +  protein_bind   lac operator: The lac repressor binds to the lac operator to inhibit transcription in E. coli. This inhibition can be relieved by adding lactose or isopropyl-β-D-thiogalactopyranoside (IPTG). lac repressor encoded by lacI
    212..230     +  promoter       T3 promoter: promoter for bacteriophage T3 RNA polymerase
    258..484     +  promoter       RSV promoter: Rous sarcoma virus enhancer/promoter
    485..665     +  LTR            5' LTR (truncated): truncated 5' long terminal repeat (LTR) from HIV-1
    712..837     +  misc_feature   HIV-1 Ψ: packaging signal of human immunodeficiency virus type 1
    821..1184    +  CDS            HIV-1 gag (fragment): gag protein from human immunodeficiency virus 1; gag
   1330..1563    +  misc_feature   RRE: The Rev response element (RRE) of HIV-1 allows for Rev-dependent mRNA export from the nucleus to the cytoplasm.
   1940..2040    +  CDS            Rev (fragment): human immunodeficiency virus 1 (HIV-1) Rev protein; rev; enhances nuclear export of unspliced and incompletely spliced viral mRNAs
   2059..2175    +  misc_feature   cPPT/CTS: central polypurine tract and central termination sequence of HIV-1
   2232..2356    +  protein_bind   attR1: mutant version of attR; recombination site for the Gateway® LR reaction LR Clonase™
   2381..2411    +  promoter       lac UV5 promoter: E. coli lac promoter with an "up" mutation
   2435..2464    +  promoter       cat promoter (fragment): promoter of the E. coli cat gene encoding chloramphenicol acetyltransferase
   2465..3124    +  CDS            CmR: chloramphenicol acetyltransferase; cat; confers resistance to chloramphenicol
   3303..3461    +  CDS            ccdA (fragment): CCDA_ECO57 - Also known as H, letA. Experimental evidence at protein level: Swiss-Prot protein existence level 1. Antitoxin component of a type II toxin-antitoxin (TA) system which inhibits the post-segregational killing (PSK) of plasmid-free cells, also referred to as a plasmid addiction system. Binds to and blocks the activity of CcdB; will also remove bound CcdB protein from the CcdB-GyrA complex by forming a CcdA-CcdB complex, a process termed rejuvenation. Functions as a transcriptional corepressor for the ccdAB operon, repression also requires CcdB (By similarity). From Escherichia coli
   3466..3768    +  CDS            ccdB: CCDB_ECOLI - Also known as G, letB, letD. Experimental evidence at protein level: Swiss-Prot protein existence level 1. Toxic component of a type II toxin-antitoxin (TA) system, functioning in plasmid maintainence. Responsible for the post- segregational killing (PSK) of plasmid-free cells, also referred to as a plasmid addiction system. Half-life of over 2 hours. Cell killing by CcdB is accompanied by filamentation, defects in chromosome and plasmid segregation, defects in cell division, formation of anucleate cells, decreased DNA synthesis and plasmid loss. Interferes with the activity of DN
   3812..3936    -  protein_bind   attR2: mutant version of attR; recombination site for the Gateway® LR reaction LR Clonase™
   3967..4555    +  misc_feature   WPRE: woodchuck hepatitis virus posttranscriptional regulatory element
   4569..5068    +  promoter       PGK promoter: mouse phosphoglycerate kinase 1 promoter
   5103..5702    +  CDS            PuroR: puromycin N-acetyltransferase; pac from Streptomyces alboniger; confers resistance to puromycin
   5727..5864    +  CDS            nef (fragment): NEF_HV1LA - Experimental evidence at protein level: Swiss-Prot protein existence level 1. Extracellular Nef protein targets CD4(+) T-lymphocytes for apoptosis by interacting with CXCR4 surface receptors. From Human immunodeficiency virus type 1 group M subtype B (isolate Lai) (HIV-1).
   5850..6030    +  LTR            5' LTR (truncated): truncated 5' long terminal repeat (LTR) from HIV-1
   6102..6223    +  polyA_signal   SV40 poly(A) signal: SV40 polyadenylation signal
   6263..6398    +  rep_origin     SV40 ori: SV40 origin of replication
   6419..6437    -  promoter       T7 promoter: promoter for bacteriophage T7 RNA polymerase
   6445..6600    +  CDS            lacZα (fragment): LacZα fragment of β-galactosidase; lacZ fragment
   6605..7033    +  rep_origin     f1 ori (sequence partly withheld): f1 bacteriophage origin of replication; arrow indicates direction of (+) strand synthesis
   7086..7190    +  promoter       AmpR promoter: bla
   7191..8051    +  CDS            AmpR: β-lactamase; bla; confers resistance to ampicillin, carbenicillin, and related antibiotics
   8222..8810    +  rep_origin     ori: high-copy-number ColE1/pMB1/pBR322/pUC origin of replication
   8993..64      +  CDS            lacI (fragment) (across the origin): lac repressor; lacI; The lac repressor binds to the lac operator to inhibit transcription in E. coli. This inhibition can be relieved by adding lactose or isopropyl-β-D-thiogalactopyranoside (IPTG).
>Addgene plasmid #84575 | pLenti Dest PuroR R1-R2 | addgene full sequence | sequence record 329619 | Addgene NGS Result
CGCGTTGGCCGATTCATTAATGCAGCTGGCACGACAGGTTTCCCGACTGGAAAGCGGGCAGTGAGCGCAA
CGCAATTAATGTGAGTTAGCTCACTCATTAGGCACCCCAGGCTTTACACTTTATGCTTCCGGCTCGTATG
TTGTGTGGAATTGTGAGCGGATAACAATTTCACACAGGAAACAGCTATGACCATGATTACGCCAAGCGCG
CAATTAACCCTCACTAAAGGGAACAAAAGCTGGAGCTGCAAGCTTAATGTAGTCTTATGCAATACTCTTG
TAGTCTTGCAACATGGTAACGATGAGTTAGCAACATGCCTTACAAGGAGAGAAAAAGCACCGTGCATGCC
GATTGGTGGAAGTAAGGTGGTACGATCGTGCCTTATTAGGAAGGCAACAGACGGGTCTGACATGGATTGG
ACGAACCACTGAATTGCCGCATTGCAGAGATATTGTATTTAAGTGCCTAGCTCGATACATAAACGGGTCT
CTCTGGTTAGACCAGATCTGAGCCTGGGAGCTCTCTGGCTAACTAGGGAACCCACTGCTTAAGCCTCAAT
AAAGCTTGCCTTGAGTGCTTCAAGTAGTGTGTGCCCGTCTGTTGTGTGACTCTGGTAACTAGAGATCCCT
CAGACCCTTTTAGTCAGTGTGGAAAATCTCTAGCAGTGGCGCCCGAACAGGGACTTGAAAGCGAAAGGGA
AACCAGAGGAGCTCTCTCGACGCAGGACTCGGCTTGCTGAAGCGCGCACGGCAAGAGGCGAGGGGCGGCG
ACTGGTGAGTACGCCAAAAATTTTGACTAGCGGAGGCTAGAAGGAGAGAGATGGGTGCGAGAGCGTCAGT
ATTAAGCGGGGGAGAATTAGATCGCGATGGGAAAAAATTCGGTTAAGGCCAGGGGGAAAGAAAAAATATA
AATTAAAACATATAGTATGGGCAAGCAGGGAGCTAGAACGATTCGCAGTTAATCCTGGCCTGTTAGAAAC
ATCAGAAGGCTGTAGACAAATACTGGGACAGCTACAACCATCCCTTCAGACAGGATCAGAAGAACTTAGA
TCATTATATAATACAGTAGCAACCCTCTATTGTGTGCATCAAAGGATAGAGATAAAAGACACCAAGGAAG
CTTTAGACAAGATAGAGGAAGAGCAAAACAAAAGTAAGACCACCGCACAGCAAGCGGCCGCTGATCTTCA
GACCTGGAGGAGGAGATATGAGGGACAATTGGAGAAGTGAATTATATAAATATAAAGTAGTAAAAATTGA
ACCATTAGGAGTAGCACCCACCAAGGCAAAGAGAAGAGTGGTGCAGAGAGAAAAAAGAGCAGTGGGAATA
GGAGCTTTGTTCCTTGGGTTCTTGGGAGCAGCAGGAAGCACTATGGGCGCAGCGTCAATGACGCTGACGG
TACAGGCCAGACAATTATTGTCTGGTATAGTGCAGCAGCAGAACAATTTGCTGAGGGCTATTGAGGCGCA
ACAGCATCTGTTGCAACTCACAGTCTGGGGCATCAAGCAGCTCCAGGCAAGAATCCTGGCTGTGGAAAGA
TACCTAAAGGATCAACAGCTCCTGGGGATTTGGGGTTGCTCTGGAAAACTCATTTGCACCACTGCTGTGC
CTTGGAATGCTAGTTGGAGTAATAAATCTCTGGAACAGATTTGGAATCACACGACCTGGATGGAGTGGGA
CAGAGAAATTAACAATTACACAAGCTTAATACACTCCTTAATTGAAGAATCGCAAAACCAGCAAGAAAAG
AATGAACAAGAATTATTGGAATTAGATAAATGGGCAAGTTTGTGGAATTGGTTTAACATAACAAATTGGC
TGTGGTATATAAAATTATTCATAATGATAGTAGGAGGCTTGGTAGGTTTAAGAATAGTTTTTGCTGTACT
TTCTATAGTGAATAGAGTTAGGCAGGGATATTCACCATTATCGTTTCAGACCCACCTCCCAACCCCGAGG
GGACCCGACAGGCCCGAAGGAATAGAAGAAGAAGGTGGAGAGAGAGACAGAGACAGATCCATTCGATTAG
TGAACGGATCTCGACGGTATCGGTTAACTTTTAAAAGAAAAGGGGGGATTGGGGGGTACAGTGCAGGGGA
AAGAATAGTAGACATAATAGCAACAGACATACAAACTAAAGAATTACAAAAACAAATTACAAAATTCAAA
ATTTTATCGTCCAGTGTGGTGGAATTGAGTATTCCAGTGTGGTGGAATTCTGCAGATATCAACAAGTTTG
TACAAAAAAGCTGAACGAGAAACGTAAAATGATATAAATATCAATATATTAAATTAGATTTTGCATAAAA
AACAGACTACATAATACTGTAAAACACAACATATCCAGTCACTATGGCGGCCGCATTAGGCACCCCAGGC
TTTACACTTTATGCTTCCGGCTCGTATAATGTGTGGATTTTGAGTTAGGATCCGTCGAGATTTTCAGGAG
CTAAGGAAGCTAAAATGGAGAAAAAAATCACTGGATATACCACCGTTGATATATCCCAATGGCATCGTAA
AGAACATTTTGAGGCATTTCAGTCAGTTGCTCAATGTACCTATAACCAGACCGTTCAGCTGGATATTACG
GCCTTTTTAAAGACCGTAAAGAAAAATAAGCACAAGTTTTATCCGGCCTTTATTCACATTCTTGCCCGCC
TGATGAATGCTCATCCGGAATTCCGTATGGCAATGAAAGACGGTGAGCTGGTGATATGGGATAGTGTTCA
CCCTTGTTACACCGTTTTCCATGAGCAAACTGAAACGTTTTCATCGCTCTGGAGTGAATACCACGACGAT
TTCCGGCAGTTTCTACACATATATTCGCAAGATGTGGCGTGTTACGGTGAAAACCTGGCCTATTTCCCTA
AAGGGTTTATTGAGAATATGTTTTTCGTCTCAGCCAATCCCTGGGTGAGTTTCACCAGTTTTGATTTAAA
CGTGGCCAATATGGACAACTTCTTCGCCCCCGTTTTCACCATGGGCAAATATTATACGCAAGGCGACAAG
GTGCTGATGCCGCTGGCGATTCAGGTTCATCATGCCGTTTGTGATGGCTTCCATGTCGGCAGAATGCTTA
ATGAATTACAACAGTACTGCGATGAGTGGCAGGGCGGGGCGTAAAGATCTGGATCCGGCTTACTAAAAGC
CAGATAACAGTATGCGTATTTGCGCGCTGATTTTTGCGGTATAAGAATATATACTGATATGTATACCCGA
AGTATGTCAAAAAGAGGTATGCTATGAAGCAGCGTATTACAGTGACAGTTGACAGCGACAGCTATCAGTT
GCTCAAGGCATATATGATGTCAATATCTCCGGTCTGGTAAGCACAACCATGCAGAATGAAGCCCGTCGTC
TGCGTGCCGAACGCTGGAAAGCGGAAAATCAGGAAGGGATGGCTGAGGTCGCCCGGTTTATTGAAATGAA
CGGCTCTTTTGCTGACGAGAACAGGGGCTGGTGAAATGCAGTTTAAGGTTTACACCTATAAAAGAGAGAG
CCGTTATCGTCTGTTTGTGGATGTACAGAGTGATATTATTGACACGCCCGGGCGACGGATGGTGATCCCC
CTGGCCAGTGCACGTCTGCTGTCAGATAAAGTCTCCCGTGAACTTTACCCGGTGGTGCATATCGGGGATG
AAAGCTGGCGCATGATGACCACCGATATGGCCAGTGTGCCGGTCTCCGTTATCGGGGAAGAAGTGGCTGA
TCTCAGCCACCGCGAAAATGACATCAAAAACGCCATTAACCTGATGTTCTGGGGAATATAAATGTCAGGC
TCCCTTATACACAGCCAGTCTGCAGGTCGACCATAGTGACTGGATATGTTGTGTTTTACAGTATTATGTA
GTCTGTTTTTTATGCAAAATCTAATTTAATATATTGATATTTATATCATTTTACGTTTCTCGTTCAGCTT
TCTTGTACAAAGTGGTTGATATCCAGCACAGTGGCGGCCGCTCGACAATCAACCTCTGGATTACAAAATT
TGTGAAAGATTGACTGGTATTCTTAACTATGTTGCTCCTTTTACGCTATGTGGATACGCTGCTTTAATGC
CTTTGTATCATGCTATTGCTTCCCGTATGGCTTTCATTTTCTCCTCCTTGTATAAATCCTGGTTGCTGTC
TCTTTATGAGGAGTTGTGGCCCGTTGTCAGGCAACGTGGCGTGGTGTGCACTGTGTTTGCTGACGCAACC
CCCACTGGTTGGGGCATTGCCACCACCTGTCAGCTCCTTTCCGGGACTTTCGCTTTCCCCCTCCCTATTG
CCACGGCGGAACTCATCGCCGCCTGCCTTGCCCGCTGCTGGACAGGGGCTCGGCTGTTGGGCACTGACAA
TTCCGTGGTGTTGTCGGGGAAGCTGACGTCCTTTCCATGGCTGCTCGCCTGTGTTGCCACCTGGATTCTG
CGCGGGACGTCCTTCTGCTACGTCCCTTCGGCCCTCAATCCAGCGGACCTTCCTTCCCGCGGCCTGCTGC
CGGCTCTGCGGCCTCTTCCGCGTCTTCGCCTTCGCCCTCAGACGAGTCGGATCTCCCTTTGGGCCGCCTC
CCCGCCTGGAATTCTACCGGGTAGGGGAGGCGCTTTTCCCAAGGCAGTCTGGAGCATGCGCTTTAGCAGC
CCCGCTGGGCACTTGGCGCTACACAAGTGGCCTCTGGCCTCGCACACATTCCACATCCACCGGTAGGCGC
CAACCGGCTCCGTTCTTTGGTGGCCCCTTCGCGCCACCTTCTACTCCTCCCCTAGTCAGGAAGTTCCCCC
CCGCCCCGCAGCTCGCGTCGTGCAGGACGTGACAAATGGAAGTAGCACGTCTCACTAGTCTCGTGCAGAT
GGACAGCACCGCTGAGCAATGGAAGCGGGTAGGCCTTTGGGGCAGCGGCCAATAGCAGCTTTGCTCCTTC
GCTTTCTGGGCTCAGAGGCTGGGAAGGGGTGGGTCCGGGGGCGGGCTCAGGGGCGGGCTCAGGGGCGGGG
CGGGCGCCCGAAGGTCCTCCGGAGGCCCGGCATTCTGCACGCTTCAAAAGCGCACGTCTGCCGCGCTGTT
CTCCTCTTCCTCATCTCCGGGCCTTTCGACCTGCAGCCCAAGCTTACCACACTCCTGCAGGCATGACCGA
GTACAAGCCCACGGTGCGCCTCGCCACCCGCGACGACGTCCCCAGGGCCGTACGCACCCTCGCCGCCGCG
TTCGCCGACTACCCCGCCACGCGCCACACCGTCGATCCGGACCGCCACATCGAGCGGGTCACCGAGCTGC
AAGAACTCTTCCTCACGCGCGTCGGGCTCGACATCGGCAAGGTGTGGGTCGCGGACGACGGCGCCGCGGT
GGCGGTCTGGACCACGCCGGAGAGCGTCGAAGCGGGGGCGGTGTTCGCCGAGATCGGCCCGCGCATGGCC
GAGTTGAGCGGTTCCCGGCTGGCCGCGCAGCAACAGATGGAAGGCCTCCTGGCGCCGCACCGGCCCAAGG
AGCCCGCGTGGTTCCTGGCCACCGTCGGCGTCTCGCCCGACCACCAGGGCAAGGGTCTGGGCAGCGCCGT
CGTGCTCCCCGGAGTGGAGGCGGCCGAGCGCGCCGGGGTGCCCGCCTTCCTGGAGACCTCCGCGCCCCGC
AACCTCCCCTTCTACGAGCGGCTCGGCTTCACCGTCACCGCCGACGTCGAGGTGCCCGAAGGACCGCGCA
CCTGGTGCATGACCCGCAAGCCCGGTGCCTGAACGCGTATGCATCTCGAGGGCCCGGTACCTTTAAGACC
AATGACTTACAAGGCAGCTGTAGATCTTAGCCACTTTTTAAAAGAAAAGGGGGGACTGGAAGGGCTAGCT
CACTCCCAACGAAGACAAGATCTGCTTTTTGCTTGTACTGGGTCTCTCTGGTTAGACCAGATCTGAGCCT
GGGAGCTCTCTGGCTAACTAGGGAACCCACTGCTTAAGCCTCAATAAAGCTTGCCTTGAGTGCTTCAAGT
AGTGTGTGCCCGTCTGTTGTGTGACTCTGGTAACTAGAGATCCCTCAGACCCTTTTAGTCAGTGTGGAAA
ATCTCTAGCAGTAGTAGTTCATGTCATCTTATTATTCAGTATTTATAACTTGCAAAGAAATGAATATCAG
AGAGTGAGAGGAACTTGTTTATTGCAGCTTATAATGGTTACAAATAAAGCAATAGCATCACAAATTTCAC
AAATAAAGCATTTTTTTCACTGCATTCTAGTTGTGGTTTGTCCAAACTCATCAATGTATCTTATCATGTC
TGGCTCTAGCTATCCCGCCCCTAACTCCGCCCATCCCGCCCCTAACTCCGCCCAGTTCCGCCCATTCTCC
GCCCCATGGCTGACTAATTTTTTTTATTTATGCAGAGGCCGAGGCCGCCTCGGCCTCTGAGCTATTCCAG
AAGTAGTGAGGAGGCTTTTTTGGAGGCCTAGGGACGTACCCAATTCGCCCTATAGTGAGTCGTATTACGC
GCGCTCACTGGCCGTCGTTTTACAACGTCGTGACTGGGAAAACCCTGGCGTTACCCAACTTAATCGCCTT
GCAGCACATCCCCCTTTCGCCAGCTGGCGTAATAGCGAAGAGGCCCGCACCGATCGCCCTTCCCAACAGT
TGCGCAGCCTGAATGGCGAATGGG
[124 nt withheld, positions 6605-6728]
C
[91 nt withheld, positions 6730-6820]
A
[49 nt withheld, positions 6822-6870]
CCTTTGACGTTGGAGTCCACGTTCTTT
[37 nt withheld, positions 6898-6934]
ACCCTATCTCGGTCTATTCTTTTGATTTATAAGGGATTTTGCCGATTTCGGCCTATTGGTTAAAAAATGA
GCTGATTTAACAAAAATTTAACGCGAATTTTAACAAAATATTAACGCTTACAATTTAGGTGGCACTTTTC
GGGGAAATGTGCGCGGAACCCCTATTTGTTTATTTTTCTAAATACATTCAAATATGTATCCGCTCATGAG
ACAATAACCCTGATAAATGCTTCAATAATATTGAAAAAGGAAGAGTATGAGTATTCAACATTTCCGTGTC
GCCCTTATTCCCTTTTTTGCGGCATTTTGCCTTCCTGTTTTTGCTCACCCAGAAACGCTGGTGAAAGTAA
AAGATGCTGAAGATCAGTTGGGTGCACGAGTGGGTTACATCGAACTGGATCTCAACAGCGGTAAGATCCT
TGAGAGTTTTCGCCCCGAAGAACGTTTTCCAATGATGAGCACTTTTAAAGTTCTGCTATGTGGCGCGGTA
TTATCCCGTATTGACGCCGGGCAAGAGCAACTCGGTCGCCGCATACACTATTCTCAGAATGACTTGGTTG
AGTACTCACCAGTCACAGAAAAGCATCTTACGGATGGCATGACAGTAAGAGAATTATGCAGTGCTGCCAT
AACCATGAGTGATAACACTGCGGCCAACTTACTTCTGACAACGATCGGAGGACCGAAGGAGCTAACCGCT
TTTTTGCACAACATGGGGGATCATGTAACTCGCCTTGATCGTTGGGAACCGGAGCTGAATGAAGCCATAC
CAAACGACGAGCGTGACACCACGATGCCTGTAGCAATGGCAACAACGTTGCGCAAACTATTAACTGGCGA
ACTACTTACTCTAGCTTCCCGGCAACAATTAATAGACTGGATGGAGGCGGATAAAGTTGCAGGACCACTT
CTGCGCTCGGCCCTTCCGGCTGGCTGGTTTATTGCTGATAAATCTGGAGCCGGTGAGCGTGGGTCTCGCG
GTATCATTGCAGCACTGGGGCCAGATGGTAAGCCCTCCCGTATCGTAGTTATCTACACGACGGGGAGTCA
GGCAACTATGGATGAACGAAATAGACAGATCGCTGAGATAGGTGCCTCACTGATTAAGCATTGGTAACTG
TCAGACCAAGTTTACTCATATATACTTTAGATTGATTTAAAACTTCATTTTTAATTTAAAAGGATCTAGG
TGAAGATCCTTTTTGATAATCTCATGACCAAAATCCCTTAACGTGAGTTTTCGTTCCACTGAGCGTCAGA
CCCCGTAGAAAAGATCAAAGGATCTTCTTGAGATCCTTTTTTTCTGCGCGTAATCTGCTGCTTGCAAACA
AAAAAACCACCGCTACCAGCGGTGGTTTGTTTGCCGGATCAAGAGCTACCAACTCTTTTTCCGAAGGTAA
CTGGCTTCAGCAGAGCGCAGATACCAAATACTGTTCTTCTAGTGTAGCCGTAGTTAGGCCACCACTTCAA
GAACTCTGTAGCACCGCCTACATACCTCGCTCTGCTAATCCTGTTACCAGTGGCTGCTGCCAGTGGCGAT
AAGTCGTGTCTTACCGGGTTGGACTCAAGACGATAGTTACCGGATAAGGCGCAGCGGTCGGGCTGAACGG
GGGGTTCGTGCACACAGCCCAGCTTGGAGCGAACGACCTACACCGAACTGAGATACCTACAGCGTGAGCT
ATGAGAAAGCGCCACGCTTCCCGAAGGGAGAAAGGCGGACAGGTATCCGGTAAGCGGCAGGGTCGGAACA
GGAGAGCGCACGAGGGAGCTTCCAGGGGGAAACGCCTGGTATCTTTATAGTCCTGTCGGGTTTCGCCACC
TCTGACTTGAGCGTCGATTTTTGTGATGCTCGTCAGGGGGGCGGAGCCTATGGAAAAACGCCAGCAACGC
GGCCTTTTTACGGTTCCTGGCCTTTTGCTGGCCTTTTGCTCACATGTTCTTTCCTGCGTTATCCCCTGAT
TCTGTGGATAACCGTATTACCGCCTTTGAGTGAGCTGATACCGCTCGCCGCAGCCGAACGACCGAGCGCA
GCGAGTCAGTGAGCGAGGAAGCGGAAGAGCGCCCAATACGCAAACCGCCTCTCCCCG
